>Addgene plasmid #234050 | 10xUAS-wgSS-HA-V5-LaccID-CD2 (fly optimized, repeat fixed) | addgene full sequence | sequence record 464622 | Addgene NGS Result
[124 nt withheld, positions 1-124]
C
[91 nt withheld, positions 126-216]
A
[49 nt withheld, positions 218-266]
CCTTTGACGTTGGAGTCCACGTTCTTT
[37 nt withheld, positions 294-330]
ACCCTATCTCGGTCTATTCTTTTGATTTATAAGGGATTTTGCCGATTTCGGCCTATTGGTTAAAAAAATG
AGCTGATTTAACAAAAATTTAACGCGAATTTTAACAAAATATTAACGCTTACAATTTCCATTCGCCATTC
AGGCTGCGCAACTGTTGGGAAGGGCGATCGGTGCGGGCCTCTTCGCTATTACGCCAGCTGGCGAAAGGGG
GATGTGCTGCAAGGCGATTAAGTTGGGTAACGCCAGGGTTTTCCCAGTCACGACGTTGTAAAACGACGGC
CAGTGAGCGCGCGTAATACGACTCACTATAGGGCGAATTGGGTACAAGCTTCACGACCTAGGCGCGCCCT
AGTTCCAGTGAAATCCAAGCATTTTCTAAATTAAATGTATTCTTATTATTATAGTTGTTATTTTTGATAT
ATATAAACAACACTATTATGCCCACCATTTTTTTGAGATGCATCTACACAAGGAACAAACACTGGATGTC
ACTTTCAGTTCAAATTGTAACGCTAATCACTCCGAACAGGTCACAAAAAATTACCTTAAAAAGTCATAAT
ATTAAATTAGAATAAATATAGCTGTGAGGGAAATATATACAAATATATTGGAGCAAATAAATTGTACATA
CAAATATTTATTACTAATTTCTATTGAGACGAAATGAACCACTCGGAACCATTTGAGCGAACCGAATCGC
GCGGAACTAACGACAGTCGCTCCAAGGTCGTCGAACAAAAGGTGAATGTGTTGCGGAGAGCGGGTGGGAG
ACAGCGAAAGAGCAACTACGAAACGTGGTGTGGTGGAGGTGAATTATGAAGAGGGCGCGCGATTTGAAAA
GTATGTATATAAAAAATATATCCCGGTGTTTTATGTAGCGATAAACGAGTTTTTGATGTAAGGTATGCAG
GTGTGTAAGTCTTTTGGTTAGAAGACAAATCCAAAGTCTACTTGTGGGGATGTTCGAAGGGGAAATACTT
GTATTCTATAGGTCATATCTTGTTTTTATTGGCACAAATATAATTACATTAGCTTTTTGAGGGGGCAATA
AACAGTAAACACGATGGTAATAATGGTAAAAAAAAAAAACAAGCAGTTATTTCGGATATATGTCGGCTAC
TCCTTGCGTCGGGCCCGAAGTCTTAGAGCCAGATATGCGAGCACCCGGAAGCTCACGATGAGAATGGCCA
GACCCACGTAGTCCAGCGGCAGATCGGCGGCGGAGAAGTTAAGCGTCTCCAGGATGACCTTGCCCGAACT
GGGGCACGTGGTGTTCGACGATGTGCAGCTAATTTCGCCCGGCTCCACGTCCGCCCATTGGTTAATCAGC
AGACCCTCGTTGGCGTAACGGAACCATGAGAGGTACGACAACCATTTGAGGTATACTGGCACCGAGCCCG
AGTTCAAGAAGAAGCCGCCAAAGAGCAGGAATGGTATGATAACCGGCGGACCCACAGACAGCGCCATCGA
GGTCGAGGAGCTGGCGCAGGATATTAGATATCCGAAGGACGTTGACACATTGGCCACCAGAGTGACCAGC
GCCAGGCAGTTGAAGAAGTGCAGCACTCCGGCCCGCAGTCCGATCATCGGATAGGCAATCGCCGTGAAGA
CCAGTGGCACTGTGAGAAAAAGCGGCAATTCGGCAATCGTTTTGCCCAGAAAGTATGTGTCACAGCGATA
AAGTCGACTTCGGGCCTCCCTCATAAAAACTGGCAGCTCTGAGGTGAACACCTAAATCGAATCGATTCAT
TAGAAAGTTAGTAAATTATTGAAATGCAAATGTATTCTAAACATGACTTACATTTATCGTGGCAAAGACG
TTTTGAAAGGTCATGTTGGTCAGGAAGAGGAAGATGGCTCCGTTGATATTCATCACACCCACTTGCGTGA
GTTGTTGGCCCAAAAAGATGAGGCCAATCAAGATGGCAACCATCTGCAAATTAAAATGTTACTCGCATCT
CATTAATATTCGCGAGTTAAATGAAATTTATTTATCTTCTGCAAAACTATAAACTATACATCTCATTGAA
AAAAACTAAGAAGGGTGTGGAATCAGGCAATTCTATCTAAAATCTAGCGAATTTGTTTCCAAGAATTGTA
AGCGTTATATCATTTGTTTCCACTGGAACCACTCACCGTTGTCTGAATAAGTCGCACTTTTACGAGGAGT
GGTTCCTTGAGCACCGACAGCCAGGATCGCCACAGGACCGCCCGGAACTGCATGAACCAGGTGGCCTTGT
AGGTGTACCCATTCTCCGGCTGCTCCAGTGGCTTCTCCAGATTTTTGGTGGCCAACAACTGCTCCATATC
CCGGGCTACTTTGCTAATGGCAAAATTGTCGCATATCTTGGCGATCCGATCACGGGACTCGATCTCCCGT
CCGGGCACAACGGCCAACACCTGTACGTAAAAGTCCGCCGGATTGTAGTTGGTAGGACACTGGGCACCCA
CGCTGGATAGGAGTTGAGATGTTATGTAATACTAGATACCCTTAATAAACACATCGAACTCACTAGGAAA
AGAAGTCGACGGCTTCGCTGGGAGTGCCCAAGAAAGCTACCCTGCCCTCGGCCATCAGAAGGATCTTGTC
AAAGAGCTCAAACAGCTCGGAAGACGGCTGATGAATGGTCAGGATGACGGTCTTGCCCTTCTGCGACAGC
TTCTTCAGCACCTGGACGACGCTGTGGGCGGTAAAGGAGTCCAGTCCGGAGGTGGGCTCATCGCAGATCA
GAAGCGGCGGATCGGTTAGAGCCTCGGAGGCGAATGCCAGACGCTTCCTTTCTCCGCCGGACAGACCTTT
CACCCTGCCGGGCACACCGATGATCGTGTGCTGACATTTGCTGAGCGAAAGCTCCTGGATCACCTGATCC
ACGCGGGCCACTCGCTGCCGATAGGTCAGATGTCGTGGCATCCGCACCATGGCTTGGAAAATCAGGTGTT
CCCTGGCCGTTAGGGAGCCGATAAAGAGGTCATCCTGCTGGACATAGGCGCACCTGGCCTGCATCTCCTT
GGCGTCCACAGGTTGGCCATTGAGCAGTCGCATCCCGGATGGCGATACTTGGATGCCCTGCGGCGATCGA
AAGGCAAGGGCATTCAGCAGGGTCGTCTTTCCGGCACCGGAACTGCCCATCACGGCCAAAAGTTCGCCCG
GATAGGCCACGCCGCAAACTGAGTTTCAAATTGGTAATTGGACCCTTTATTAAGATTTCACACAGATCAG
CCGACTGCGAATAGAAACTCACCGTTCTTGAGCAAATGTTTCCTGGGCGCCGGTATGTGTCGCTCGTTGC
AGAATAGTCCGCGTGTCCGGTTGACCAGCTGCCGCCATCCGGAGCCCGGCTGATTGACCGCCCCAAAGAT
GTCCATATTGTGCCAGGCATAGGTGAGGTTCTCGGCTAGTTGGCCGCTCCCTGAACCGGAGTCCTCCGGC
GGACTGGGTGGCCGGAGCGTGCCGTAGTTTTTGGCCTGCCCGAAGCCCTGGTTAATGCAGCTCTGCGAAG
CCGCTCCGCTGTCACCCTGCAATGATAGGGGATCTCAAATATCAACTACAAGCGTTATGCTCATCTAACC
CCGAACAAAAAGTACCCCGAAGTATCCTACGAAGTAGGTTTATACTTTTATTTATTTTTTGTGCATCTAG
GATCAGCTTAAAATATCTGGTTGTTATATTTTTTGTAAAAAAGAATATAGTCGAAAATGAATGCCTTTAG
ATGTCTTGATCATGATATGATCTCAAAAATTGTCTTATATAGCGAGAACAGCTACCAGAATAATCTGTTT
CGTGTCACTATTTGTTTGTGCAATTGCGGTTTGGGATTTTTGTGGGTCGCAGTTCTCACGCCGCAGACAA
TTTGATGTTGCAATCGCAGTTCCTATAGATCAAGTGAACTTAAGATGTATGCACATGTACTACTCACATT
GTTCAGATGCTCGGCAGATGGGTGTTTGCTGCCTCCGCGAATTAATAGCTCCTGATCCTCTTGGCCCATT
GCCGGGATTTTTCACACTTTCCCCTGCTTACCCACCCAAAACCAATCACCACCCCAATCACTCAAAAAAC
AAACAAAAATAAGAAGCGAGAGGAGTTTTGGCACAGCACTTTGTGTTTAATTGATGGCGTAAACCGCTTG
GAGCTTCGTCACGAAACCGCTGACAAAATGCAACTGAAGGCGGACATTGACGCTACGTAACGCTACAAAC
GGTGGCGAAAGAGATAGCGGACGCAGCGGCGAAAGAGACGGCGATATTTCTGTGGACAGAGAAGGAGGCA
AACAGCGCTGACTTTGAGTGGAATGTCATTTTGAGTGAGAGGTAATCGAAAGAACCTGGTACATCAAATA
CCCTTGGATCGAAGTAAATTTAAAACTGATCAGATAAGTTCAATGATATCCAGTGCAGTAAAAAAAAAAA
ATGTTTTTTTTATCTACTTTCCGCAAAAATGGGTTTTATTAACTTACATACATACTAGGCGCGCCAGATC
GCAAGAAGCTTGATATCATCGATCTCGAGGCTGCATCCAACGCGTTGGGAGCTCTCCGGATCAATTCGGC
TTCAGGTACCGTCGACGATGTAGGTCACGGTCTCGAAGCCGCGGTGCGGGTGCCAGGGCGTGCCCTTGGG
CTCCCCGGGCGCGTACTCCACCTCACCCATCTGGTCCATCATGATGAACGGGTCGAGGTGGCGGTAGTTG
ATCCCGGCGAACGCGCGGCGCACCGGGAAGCCCTCGCCCTCGAAACCGCTGGGCGCGGTGGTCACGGTGA
GCACGGGACGTGCGACGGCGTCGGCTGGTGCGGATACGCGGGGCAGCGTCAGCGGGTTCTCGACGGTCAC
GGCGGGCATGTCGACAAGCCGAATTGATCCACTAGAAGGCCTAATTCGGTACACTAGTTGGCCACGTAAT
AAGTGTGCGTTGAATTTATTCGCAAAAACATTGCATATTTTCGGCAAAGTAAAATTTTGTTGCATACCTT
ATCAAAAAATAAGTGCTGCATACTTTTTAGAGAAACCAAATAATTTTTTATTGCATACCCGTTTTTAATA
AAATACATTGCATACCCTCTTTTAATAAAAAATATTGCATACTTTGACGAAACAAATTTTCGTTGCATAC
CCAATAAAAGATTATTATATTGCATACCCGTTTTTAATAAAATACATTGCATACCCTCTTTTAATAAAGA
ATATTGCATACGTTGACGAAACAAATTTTCGTTGCATACCCAATAAAAGATTATTATATTGCATACCTTT
TCTTGCCATACCATTTAGCCGATCAATTGTGCTCGGCAACAGTATATTTGTGGTGTGCCAACCAACAACA
CTAGTAGTACCAGCTTATAACTTCGTATAATGTATGCTATACGAAGTTATCTGCAGGCAGGTCGGAGTAC
TGTCCTCCGAGCGGAGTACTGTCCTCCGAGCGGAGTACTGTCCTCCGAGCGGAGTACTGTCCTCCGAGCG
GAGTACTGTCCTCCGAGCGGAGACTCCCATGGATAACTTCGTATAATGTATGCTATACGAAGTTATGGAT
CCGCAGGTCGGAGTACTGTCCTCCGAGCGGAGTACTGTCCTCCGAGCGGAGTACTGTCCTCCGAGCGGAG
TACTGTCCTCCGAGCGGAGTACTGTCCTCCGAGCGGAGACTCGTCGACAGCGAGCGCCGGAGTATAAATA
GAGGCGCTTCGTCTACGGAGCGACAATTCAATTCAAACAAGCAAAGTGAACACGTCGCTAAGCGAAAGCT
AAGCAAATAAACAAGCGCAGCTGAACAAGCTAAACAATCTGCAGTAAAGTGCAAGTTAAAGTGAATCAAT
TAAAAGTAACCAGCAACCAAGTAAATCAACTGCAACTACTGAAATCTGCCAAGAAGTAATTATTGAATAC
AAGAAGAGAACTCTGAATAGGGAATTGGGAATTCGCAGATCTGCGGCCGCGGCTCGAATCACAAGTTTGT
ACAAAAAAGCAGGCTCCGCGGCCGCCCCCTTCACCATGGATATCAGCTATATCTTCGTCATCTGCCTGAT
GGCCCTGTGCAGCGGCGGCAGCAGTCTCAGCCAAGTCGAGGGCAAACAGAAATCCGGAAGGGGCCGGGGC
TCCATGTGGTATCCGTACGACGTTCCTGACTACGCCGGGGCCCAACCAGCGAGATCGGGTGGCGGAAAGC
CCATTCCGAATCCTTTGTTAGGCCTGGACTCCACGGCCTCGGCCATTGGGCCTGTGGCCGATTTGCACAT
CGCCAATGCCGACATATCGCCGGACGGATTCACCAGATCCGCGGTGCTCGCTGGGGGCACATTTCCGGGA
CCCCTTATCACGGGCAACAAGGGCGACAACTTCCGCATCAATGTCATTAATCAATTGACCGACACCACCA
TGCTGCGAAGCACAAGTATCCACTGGCATGGCTTCTTCCAGCACGGCACCAGCTGGGCCGATGGTCCCGC
CTTCGTAACCCAGTGCCCGATAGCTCCTGGCAATTCATTTCTGTACAATTTCACCGTCCCCGACCAGGCG
GGCACCTTCTGGTACCACAGCCATCTGTCGACTCAGTACTGCGATGGTCTCAGCGGACCATTTGTGGTCT
ATGATCCGAACGATCCCCATAGGAGCCTCTACGACGTGGACGATGAGTCCACCGTTATAACGCTGGCCGA
TTGGTATCACACTCCAGCACCGCAGCTGGCTGCTGCTCCGCCGGTCCCAGATAGTACACTAATAAACGGC
AAGGGACGCTATGCAGGCGGTCCAACTTCACCATTGGCCGTCATCAACGTGGAGCAGGGCAAACGTTATC
GCTTCCGACTCATATCCATAAGCTGCGACCCAAACTTTACCTTTTCCATTGATGGCCACAACATGACCAT
CATCGAGGCCGATGGAGTAAACACCCAACCTCTGACGGTGGACAGCATCCAGATCTTCGCCGGCCAGCGC
TACTCGTTTGTCCTAAACGCCAACCAGCCGGTAGGCAATTACTGGATCCGAGCGAATCCCAATATCGGCA
CTACTGGCTTTGCCGGTGGCATTAACAGTGCCATCCTGCGGTATGTGGGAGCGCCGGAAGCGGACCCCAC
CACTACACAAACAACGTCGACAAATCCAGTCAACGAGACCAATCTGCATCCGCTGGAGAACCCAGGAGCA
CCCGGAAACCCCACGCCCGGAGGTGCAGATGTTAACATCAACCTCAACATTGGATTTTCCTCTACAGGTC
AGTTCACGATTAATGGCGTGTCCTTCATCCCTCCTACTGTACCCGTGCTGCTGCAGATTTTGTCGGGCGC
CCGCACCGCGCAGGATCTGCTTCCAAGCGGAAGTGTCTACACCCTCCCACCGAACAAAGTTATTGAAATC
AGCATGCCAGGGGGAGCTTCAGCAGCAGGTGGTCCTCATCCCTTCCATTTACATGGACACACGTTTGATG
TGGTTAGGTCTGCTGGCTCGTCAACATACAACTACGTGAATCCAGTGCGTCGGGATGTGGTTTCCATTGG
CACGGCTGGAGACAATGTTACGATTCGTTTCACGACAGATAATCCCGGCCCCTGGTTCCTGCACTGTCAC
ATTGACTGGCACCTGGAAGCTGGTTTGGCAGTGGTGTTCGCGGAGGATACGCCGGATATTGCCAGTGCGA
ACCCGGTGCCAGCTGCCTGGGACGACCTTTGTCCCATCTATGATGCCCTGTCGCCCGATGATCAAAGCGG
CCGCAAAGAGATTACGAATGCCTTGGAAACCTGGGGTGCCTTGGGTCAGGACATCAACTTGGACATTCCT
AGTTTTCAAATGAGTGATGATATTGACGATATAAAATGGGAAAAAACTTCAGACAAGAAAAAGATTGCAC
AATTCAGAAAAGAGAAAGAGACTTTCAAGGAAAAAGATACATATAAGCTATTTAAAAATGGAACTCTGAA
AATTAAGCATCTGAAGACCGATGATCAGGATATCTACAAGGTATCAATATATGATACAAAAGGAAAAAAT
GTGTTGGAAAAAATATTTGATTTGAAGATTCAAGAGAGGGTCTCAAAACCAAAGATCTCCTGGACTTGTA
TCAACACAACCCTGACCTGTGAGGTAATGAATGGAACTGACCCCGAATTAAACCTGTATCAAGATGGGAA
ACATCTAAAACTTTCTCAGAGGGTCATCACACACAAGTGGACCACCAGCCTGAGTGCAAAATTCAAGTGC
ACAGCAGGGAACAAAGTCAGCAAGGAATCCAGTGTCGAGCCTGTCAGCTGTCCAGAGAAAGGTCTGGACA
TCTATCTCATCATTGGCATATGTGGAGGAGGCAGCCTCTTGATGGTCTTTGTGGCACTGCTCGTTTTCTA
TATCACCAAAAGGAAAAAACGACGTCGGATCCCCGCAGCCGCAGCTGCTGCGGCTGCGGTTTGATAGAAG
GGTGGGCGCGCCGACCCAGCTTTCTTGTACAAAGTGGTGATTCGAGGGTACCTCTAGAGCAAACTAGTTC
TGATCTGCTAGACAATTGTTGGCATCAGGTAGGCATCACACACGATTAACAACCCCTAAAAATACACTTT
GAAAATATTGAAAATATGTTTTTGTATACATTTTTGATATTTTCAAATAATACGCAGTTATAAAACTCAT
TAGCTAACCCATTTTTTCTTTGCTTATGCTTACAGATTGCAAAGAACTAGAGCCGCGGGATCTTTGTGAA
GGAACCTTACTTCTGTGGTGTGACATAATTGGACAAACTACCTACAGAGATTTAAAGCTCTAAGGTAAAT
ATAAAATTTTTAAGTGTATAATGTGTTAAACTACTGATTCTAATTGTTTGTGTATTTTAGATTCCAACCT
ATGGAACTGATGAATGGGAGCAGTGGTGGAATGCCTTTAATGAGGAAAACCTGTTTTGCTCAGAAGAAAT
GCCATCTAGTGATGATGAGGCTACTGCTGACTCTCAACATTCTACTCCTCCAAAAAAGAAGAGAAAGGTA
GAAGACCCCAAGGACTTTCCTTCAGAATTGCTAAGTTTTTTGAGTCATGCTGTGTTTAGTAATAGAACTC
TTGCTTGCTTTGCTATTTACACCACAAAGGAAAAAGCTGCACTGCTATACAAGAAAATTATGGAAAAATA
TTTGATGTATAGTGCCTTGACTAGAGATCATAATCAGCCATACCACATTTGTAGAGGTTTTACTTGCTTT
AAAAAACCTCCCACACCTCCCCCTGAACCTGAAACATAAAATGAATGGAATTGTTGTTGTTAACTTGTTT
ATTGCAGCTTATAATGGTTACAAATAAAGCAATAGCATCACAAATTTCACAAATAAAGCATTTTTTTCAC
TGCATTCTAGTTGTGGTTTGTCCAAACTCATCAATGTATCTTATCATGTCTGGTTCCAGAGCTCTGGCCA
CGTAATAAGTGTGCGTTGAATTTATTCGCAAAAACATTGCATATTTTCGGCAAAGTAAAATTTTGTTGCA
TACCTTATCAAAAAATAAGTGCTGCATACTTTTTAGAGAAACCAAATAATTTTTTATTGCATACCCGTTT
TTAATAAAATACATTGCATACCCTCTTTTAATAAAAAATATTGCATACTTTGACGAAACAAATTTTCGTT
GCATACCCAATAAAAGATTATTATATTGCATACCCGTTTTTAATAAAATACATTGCATACCCTCTTTTAA
TAAAGAATATTGCATACGTTGACGAAACAAATTTTCGTTGCATACCCAATAAAAGATTATTATATTGCAT
ACCTTTTCTTGCCATACCATTTAGCCGATCAATTGTGCTCGGCAACAGTATATTTGTGGTGTGCCAACCA
ACAACGAGCTCCAGCTTTTGTTCCCTTTAGTGAGGGTTAATTGCGCGCTTGGCGTAATCATGGTCATAGC
TGTTTCCTGTGTGAAATTGTTATCCGCTCACAATTCCACACAACATACGAGCCGGAAGCATAAAGTGTAA
AGCCTGGGGTGCCTAATGAGTGAGCTAACTCACATTAATTGCGTTGCGCTCACTGCCCGCTTTCCAGTCG
GGAAACCTGTCGTGCCAGCTGCATTAATGAATCGGCCAACGCGCGGGGAGAGGCGGTTTGCGTATTGGGC
GCTCTTCCGCTTCCTCGCTCACTGACTCGCTGCGCTCGGTCGTTCGGCTGCGGCGAGCGGTATCAGCTCA
CTCAAAGGCGGTAATACGGTTATCCACAGAATCAGGGGATAACGCAGGAAAGAACATGTGAGCAAAAGGC
CAGCAAAAGGCCAGGAACCGTAAAAAGGCCGCGTTGCTGGCGTTTTTCCATAGGCTCCGCCCCCCTGACG
AGCATCACAAAAATCGACGCTCAAGTCAGAGGTGGCGAAACCCGACAGGACTATAAAGATACCAGGCGTT
TCCCCCTGGAAGCTCCCTCGTGCGCTCTCCTGTTCCGACCCTGCCGCTTACCGGATACCTGTCCGCCTTT
CTCCCTTCGGGAAGCGTGGCGCTTTCTCATAGCTCACGCTGTAGGTATCTCAGTTCGGTGTAGGTCGTTC
GCTCCAAGCTGGGCTGTGTGCACGAACCCCCCGTTCAGCCCGACCGCTGCGCCTTATCCGGTAACTATCG
TCTTGAGTCCAACCCGGTAAGACACGACTTATCGCCACTGGCAGCAGCCACTGGTAACAGGATTAGCAGA
GCGAGGTATGTAGGCGGTGCTACAGAGTTCTTGAAGTGGTGGCCTAACTACGGCTACACTAGAAGAACAG
TATTTGGTATCTGCGCTCTGCTGAAGCCAGTTACCTTCGGAAAAAGAGTTGGTAGCTCTTGATCCGGCAA
ACAAACCACCGCTGGTAGCGGTGGTTTTTTTGTTTGCAAGCAGCAGATTACGCGCAGAAAAAAAGGATCT
CAAGAAGATCCTTTGATCTTTTCTACGGGGTCTGACGCTCAGTGGAACGAAAACTCACGTTAAGGGATTT
TGGTCATGAGATTATCAAAAAGGATCTTCACCTAGATCCTTTTAAATTAAAAATGAAGTTTTAAATCAAT
CTAAAGTATATATGAGTAAACTTGGTCTGACAGTTACCAATGCTTAATCAGTGAGGCACCTATCTCAGCG
ATCTGTCTATTTCGTTCATCCATAGTTGCCTGACTCCCCGTCGTGTAGATAACTACGATACGGGAGGGCT
TACCATCTGGCCCCAGTGCTGCAATGATACCGCGAGACCCACGCTCACCGGCTCCAGATTTATCAGCAAT
AAACCAGCCAGCCGGAAGGGCCGAGCGCAGAAGTGGTCCTGCAACTTTATCCGCCTCCATCCAGTCTATT
AATTGTTGCCGGGAAGCTAGAGTAAGTAGTTCGCCAGTTAATAGTTTGCGCAACGTTGTTGCCATTGCTA
CAGGCATCGTGGTGTCACGCTCGTCGTTTGGTATGGCTTCATTCAGCTCCGGTTCCCAACGATCAAGGCG
AGTTACATGATCCCCCATGTTGTGCAAAAAAGCGGTTAGCTCCTTCGGTCCTCCGATCGTTGTCAGAAGT
AAGTTGGCCGCAGTGTTATCACTCATGGTTATGGCAGCACTGCATAATTCTCTTACTGTCATGCCATCCG
TAAGATGCTTTTCTGTGACTGGTGAGTACTCAACCAAGTCATTCTGAGAATAGTGTATGCGGCGACCGAG
TTGCTCTTGCCCGGCGTCAATACGGGATAATACCGCGCCACATAGCAGAACTTTAAAAGTGCTCATCATT
GGAAAACGTTCTTCGGGGCGAAAACTCTCAAGGATCTTACCGCTGTTGAGATCCAGTTCGATGTAACCCA
CTCGTGCACCCAACTGATCTTCAGCATCTTTTACTTTCACCAGCGTTTCTGGGTGAGCAAAAACAGGAAG
GCAAAATGCCGCAAAAAAGGGAATAAGGGCGACACGGAAATGTTGAATACTCATACTCTTCCTTTTTCAA
TATTATTGAAGCATTTATCAGGGTTATTGTCTCATGAGCGGATACATATTTGAATGTATTTAGAAAAATA
AACAAATAGGGGTTCCGCGCACATTTCCCCGAAAAGTGCCACCTG
Features (pLannotate 1.2.2; 31 found; start..end, strand, type, name):
      1..359     +  rep_origin     f1 ori (sequence partly withheld): f1 bacteriophage origin of replication; arrow indicates direction of (+) strand synthesis
    461..616     -  CDS            lacZα (fragment): LacZα fragment of β-galactosidase; lacZ fragment
    624..642     +  promoter       T7 promoter: promoter for bacteriophage T7 RNA polymerase
    679..4798    -  gene           mini-white: white; This modified version of the white gene lacks part of the first intron.
   4912..4981    +  protein_bind   attB: attB site for the φC31 integrase (Groth et al., 2000) phage φC31 integrase
   5219..5649    +  protein_bind   gypsy insulator: chromatin insulator from Drosophila Su(Hw), CP190, and Mod(mdg4)67.2
   5667..5700    -  protein_bind   loxP: Cre-mediated recombination occurs in the 8-bp core sequence (GCATACAT). Cre recombinase
   5713..5807    +  protein_bind   5X UAS: five tandem copies of the "ScaI site" 17-mer CGGAGTACTGTCCTCCG, an upstream activating sequence (UAS) that efficiently binds yeast Gal4 (Webster et al., 1988; Pfeiffer et al., 2010) GAL4
   5823..5856    -  protein_bind   loxP: Cre-mediated recombination occurs in the 8-bp core sequence (GCATACAT). Cre recombinase
   5869..5963    +  protein_bind   5X UAS: five tandem copies of the "ScaI site" 17-mer CGGAGTACTGTCCTCCG, an upstream activating sequence (UAS) that efficiently binds yeast Gal4 (Webster et al., 1988; Pfeiffer et al., 2010) GAL4
   5987..6225    +  promoter       hsp70 promoter: Drosophila melanogaster hsp70Bb promoter
   6271..6295    +  protein_bind   attB1: mutant version of attB; recombination site for the Gateway® BP reaction BP Clonase™
   6316..6432    +  CDS            wg (fragment): WNTG_DROME - Experimental evidence at protein level: Swiss-Prot protein existence level 1. Binds as a ligand to a family of frizzled seven-transmembrane receptors and acts through a cascade of genes on the nucleus. Segment polarity protein. May be a growth factor. Acts on neighboring cells to regulate at least one gene, the homeobox segmentation gene engrailed. Wg signal represses arm phosphorylation. Wg signaling operates by inactivating the sgg repression of engrailed autoactivation. Wg and Wnt2 have a role in the developing trachea and together are responsible for all dorsal trunk formation
   6511..8025    +  CDS            LAC: LAC1_PHLRA - Experimental evidence at protein level: Swiss-Prot protein existence level 1. Most probably plays an important role in lignin degradation. From Phlebia radiata (White-rot fungus).
   8035..8664    +  CDS            CD2 (fragment): CD2_HUMAN - Also known as SRBC. Experimental evidence at protein level: Swiss-Prot protein existence level 1. CD2 interacts with lymphocyte function-associated antigen CD58 (LFA-3) and CD48/BCM1 to mediate adhesion between T-cells and other cell types. CD2 is implicated in the triggering of T-cells, the cytoplasmic domain is implicated in the signaling function. From Homo sapiens (Human).
   8744..8768    -  protein_bind   attB2: mutant version of attB; recombination site for the Gateway® BP reaction BP Clonase™
   8999..9073    +  CDS            small t antigen (fragment): SV40 (simian virus 40) small t antigen
   9075..9140    +  intron         small t intron: SV40 (simian virus 40) small t antigen intron
   9270..9290    +  CDS            SV40 NLS: nuclear localization signal of SV40 (simian virus 40) large T antigen
   9297..9431    +  CDS            LT_POVHA (fragment): Protein inferred from homology: Swiss-Prot protein existence level 3. Isoform large T antigen is a key early protein essential for both driving viral replication and inducing cellular transformation. Plays a role in viral genome replication by driving entry of quiescent cells into the cell cycle and by autoregulating the synthesis of viral early mRNA. Displays highly oncogenic activities by corrupting the host cellular checkpoint mechanisms that guard cell division and the transcription, replication, and repair of DNA. Participates in the modulation of cellular gene expression preceeding viral
   9456..9539    +  CDS            large T antigen (fragment): large T antigen from SV40 (simian virus 40)
   9562..9683    +  polyA_signal   SV40 poly(A) signal: SV40 polyadenylation signal
   9705..10135   +  protein_bind   gypsy insulator: chromatin insulator from Drosophila Su(Hw), CP190, and Mod(mdg4)67.2
  10154..10172   -  promoter       T3 promoter: promoter for bacteriophage T3 RNA polymerase
  10215..10237   -  protein_bind   lac operator (fragment): The lac repressor binds to the lac operator to inhibit transcription in E. coli. This inhibition can be relieved by adding lactose or isopropyl-β-D-thiogalactopyranoside (IPTG). lac repressor encoded by lacI
  10241..10271   -  promoter       lac promoter: promoter for the E. coli lac operon
  10286..10307   -  protein_bind   CAP binding site: CAP binding activates transcription in the presence of cAMP. E. coli catabolite activator protein
  10320..10412   -  CDS            lacI (fragment): lac repressor; lacI; The lac repressor binds to the lac operator to inhibit transcription in E. coli. This inhibition can be relieved by adding lactose or isopropyl-β-D-thiogalactopyranoside (IPTG).
  10595..11183   -  rep_origin     ori: high-copy-number ColE1/pMB1/pBR322/pUC origin of replication
  11354..12214   -  CDS            AmpR: β-lactamase; bla; confers resistance to ampicillin, carbenicillin, and related antibiotics
  12215..12319   -  promoter       AmpR promoter: bla
