[The description below was written by a language model from this plasmid's Addgene catalogue record and pLannotate feature annotations shown in this document.]
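Description:
10xUAS-wgSS-HA-V5-LaccID-CD2 (fly optimized, repeat fixed) is a Drosophila transgenesis and expression plasmid of about 12.3 kb built on a 10x pUASt-attB backbone. In E. coli it is maintained through a high-copy ColE1/pUC-type origin and selected with ampicillin (AmpR under its own promoter). An f1 origin, lacZα and lac regulatory remnants, and T7 and T3 promoters are carried over from the parental cloning vector. For fly work it carries a φC31 attB site for integrase-mediated insertion into a genomic attP landing site, and the mini-white gene serves as the eye-colour marker for identifying transformants.

The expression cassette sits between two gypsy insulators, which help shield it from chromatin position effects. Two 5X UAS blocks, giving ten Gal4-binding sites, lie upstream of the Drosophila hsp70 minimal promoter, so transcription depends on a Gal4 driver. One block is flanked by loxP sites, which would in principle allow Cre to reduce the UAS copy number. The open reading frame lies between Gateway attB1 and attB2 sites. It begins with a wingless fragment acting as the secretion signal, followed by a laccase-homologous coding region (LaccID, an engineered synthetic enzyme) and a CD2 fragment that presumably provides the membrane anchor. The HA and V5 epitope tags named in the title are not annotated in the feature table, though an unannotated gap between the signal sequence and the laccase could hold them. SV40 small t intron and poly(A) sequences complete the transcript.

According to the record, the construct displays LaccID on the surface of fly neurons, and the associated work concerns cell-surface proximity labeling and electron microscopy. "Fly optimized, repeat fixed" presumably refers to codon optimisation and correction of a repeat, which the record does not detail.
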