Addgene plasmid #234050: 10xUAS-wgSS-HA-V5-LaccID-CD2 (fly optimized, repeat fixed)
Purpose: expresses LaccID on the surface of fly neurons
Depositing lab: Alice Ting. Depositing organization: Stanford University. Publication: Directed evolution of LaccID for cell surface proximity labeling and electron microscopy. Lee SY, Roh H, Gonzalez-Perez D, Mackey MR, Hoces D, McLaughlin CN, Lin C, Adams SR, Nguyen K, Kim KY, Luginbuhl DJ, Luo L, Udeshi ND, Carr SA, Hernandez-Lopez RA, Ellisman MH, Alcalde M, Ting AY. Nat Chem Biol. 2025 Aug 1. doi: 10.1038/s41589-025-01973-6. PubMed 40751001.
Backbone
  Vector backbone: 10x pUASt - attB
  Vector type: Insect Expression
Growth in bacteria
  Bacterial resistance: Ampicillin, 100 μg/mL
  Growth temperature: 37°C
  Growth strain: DH5alpha
  Copy number: Unknown
Gene/Insert
  Gene/Insert name: LaccID-CD2
  Species: Synthetic
Terms and licenses: Academic/Nonprofit Terms; Industry Terms: Not Available to Industry
Depositor comments: Please visit https://doi.org/10.1101/2024.10.29.620861 for bioRxiv preprint.
How to cite: 10xUAS-wgSS-HA-V5-LaccID-CD2 (fly optimized, repeat fixed) was a gift from Alice Ting (Addgene plasmid # 234050 ; http://n2t.net/addgene:234050 ; RRID:Addgene_234050)
